Addgene plasmid #139105: pCMV-Target-ACEmax
Purpose: Mammalian Target-ACEmax expression vector (pSI-625)
Depositing lab: Nozomu Yachie. Depositing organization: The University of Tokyo. Publication: Base editors for simultaneous introduction of C-to-T and A-to-G mutations. Sakata RC, Ishiguro S, Mori H, Tanaka M, Tatsuno K, Ueda H, Yamamoto S, Seki M, Masuyama N, Nishida K, Nishimasu H, Arakawa K, Kondo A, Nureki O, Tomita M, Aburatani H, Yachie N. Nat Biotechnol. 2020 Jun 1. pii: 10.1038/s41587-020-0509-0. doi: 10.1038/s41587-020-0509-0. PubMed 32483365.
Backbone
  Vector backbone: pcDNA3.1
  Vector type: Mammalian Expression, CRISPR
Growth in bacteria
  Bacterial resistance: Ampicillin, 100 μg/mL
  Growth temperature: 37°C
  Growth strain: DH5alpha
  Copy number: High Copy
Gene/Insert
  Gene/Insert name: Bi_partite_NLS-TadA*-XTEN_linker-TadA-XTEN_linker-SpCas9(D10A)-SH3_linker-PmCDA1-UGI-SV40NLS
  Species: Synthetic
  Insert size (bp): 6534
  Promoter: CMV promoter
  Cloning method: Gibson Cloning
  Sequencing primers: 5′ CGTGTACGGTGGGAGGTCTA; 3′ CTGGCAACTAGAAGGCACAG
Terms and licenses: Academic/Nonprofit Terms; Industry Terms: Not Available to Industry
How to cite: pCMV-Target-ACEmax was a gift from Nozomu Yachie (Addgene plasmid # 139105 ; http://n2t.net/addgene:139105 ; RRID:Addgene_139105)
