[The description below was written by a language model from this plasmid's Addgene catalogue record and pLannotate feature annotations shown in this document.]
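Description:
pCMV-Target-ACEmax is a pcDNA3.1-based mammalian expression plasmid of about 9.9 kb that encodes a dual-function CRISPR base editor able to introduce C-to-T and A-to-G substitutions at the same target site. It is propagated in E. coli through a high-copy ColE1/pUC-type origin and selected with ampicillin via the β-lactamase gene. The feature table shows only a short remnant of the SV40 promoter downstream of the expression cassette and no mammalian drug-resistance gene, so the plasmid appears suited to transient transfection rather than stable selection.

The roughly 6.5 kb synthetic insert is a single fusion open reading frame driven by the CMV immediate-early enhancer and promoter and terminated by the bovine growth hormone polyadenylation signal. A T7 promoter lies between the CMV promoter and the coding region. According to the record, the fusion reads from the N terminus as a bipartite nuclear localisation signal, two E. coli TadA-derived adenosine deaminase units (one marked as an engineered variant) joined by XTEN linkers, the SpCas9 D10A nickase, an SH3 linker, the cytidine deaminase PmCDA1, a uracil-DNA glycosylase inhibitor (UGI) and an SV40 NLS. The annotation matches this layout, detecting the two tadA segments, Cas9 with D10A, a CRK-derived fragment corresponding to the SH3 linker, a partial FLAG tag and the phage PBS2 UGI. PmCDA1 itself was not annotated but presumably falls in the unlabelled interval before UGI.

When directed by a guide RNA, which this plasmid does not supply, the nickase positions both deaminases at the target. UGI blocks uracil excision, favouring retention of the C-to-T edits.
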