Features (pLannotate 1.2.2; 21 found; start..end, strand, type, name):
     19..398     +  enhancer       CMV enhancer: human cytomegalovirus immediate early enhancer
    399..602     +  promoter       CMV promoter: human cytomegalovirus (CMV) immediate early promoter
    644..662     +  promoter       T7 promoter: promoter for bacteriophage T7 RNA polymerase
    733..1209    +  CDS            tadA: TADA_ECOLI - Also known as yfhC. Experimental evidence at protein level: Swiss-Prot protein existence level 1. Catalyzes the deamination of adenosine to inosine at the wobble position 34 of tRNA(Arg2). Essential for cell viability. From Escherichia coli (strain K12).
   1330..1821    +  CDS            tadA: TADA_ECOLI - Also known as yfhC. Experimental evidence at protein level: Swiss-Prot protein existence level 1. Catalyzes the deamination of adenosine to inosine at the wobble position 34 of tRNA(Arg2). Essential for cell viability. From Escherichia coli (strain K12).
   1921..3522    +  CDS            dCas9(N): N-terminal portion of catalytically inactive Streptococcus pyogenes dCas9 carrying the D10A mutation (Zetsche et al., 2015)
   3523..6017    +  CDS            Cas9(C) (fragment): C-terminal portion of Streptococcus pyogenes Cas9 (Zetsche et al., 2015)
   6022..6222    +  CDS            CRK (fragment): CRK_HUMAN - Experimental evidence at protein level: Swiss-Prot protein existence level 1. [Isoform Crk-II]: Regulates cell adhesion, spreading and migration (PubMed:31311869). Mediates attachment-induced MAPK8 activation, membrane ruffling and cell motility in a Rac-dependent manner. Involved in phagocytosis of apoptotic cells and cell motility via its interaction with DOCK1 and DOCK4 (PubMed:19004829). May regulate the EFNA5-EPHA3 signaling (By similarity). From Homo sapiens (Human).
   6274..6294    +  CDS            FLAG (fragment): FLAG® epitope tag, followed by an enterokinase cleavage site
   6955..7206    +  CDS            UGI: UNGI_BPPB2 - Experimental evidence at protein level: Swiss-Prot protein existence level 1. This protein binds specifically and reversibly to the host uracil-DNA glycosylase, preventing removal of uracil residues from PBS2 DNA by the host uracil-excision repair system. From Bacillus phage PBS2 (Bacteriophage PBS2).
   7241..7465    +  polyA_signal   bGH poly(A) signal: bovine growth hormone polyadenylation signal
   7469..7490    +  promoter       SV40 promoter (fragment): SV40 enhancer and early promoter
   7495..7511    +  misc_feature   MCS (fragment): pBluescript multiple cloning site
   7560..7576    -  protein_bind   lac operator: The lac repressor binds to the lac operator to inhibit transcription in E. coli. This inhibition can be relieved by adding lactose or isopropyl-β-D-thiogalactopyranoside (IPTG). lac repressor encoded by lacI
   7584..7614    -  promoter       lac promoter: promoter for the E. coli lac operon
   7629..7650    -  protein_bind   CAP binding site: CAP binding activates transcription in the presence of cAMP. E. coli catabolite activator protein
   7663..7755    -  CDS            lacI (fragment): lac repressor; lacI; The lac repressor binds to the lac operator to inhibit transcription in E. coli. This inhibition can be relieved by adding lactose or isopropyl-β-D-thiogalactopyranoside (IPTG).
   7938..8526    -  rep_origin     ori: high-copy-number ColE1/pMB1/pBR322/pUC origin of replication
   8697..9557    -  CDS            AmpR: β-lactamase; bla; confers resistance to ampicillin, carbenicillin, and related antibiotics
   9558..9662    -  promoter       AmpR promoter: bla
   9733..9777    -  misc_feature   bom (fragment): basis of mobility region from pBR322
>Addgene plasmid #139105 | pCMV-Target-ACEmax | addgene full sequence | sequence record 273275 | Addgene NGS Result
GGGCCAGATATACGCGTTGACATTGATTATTGACTAGTTATTAATAGTAATCAATTACGGGGTCATTAGT
TCATAGCCCATATATGGAGTTCCGCGTTACATAACTTACGGTAAATGGCCCGCCTGGCTGACCGCCCAAC
GACCCCCGCCCATTGACGTCAATAATGACGTATGTTCCCATAGTAACGCCAATAGGGACTTTCCATTGAC
GTCAATGGGTGGAGTATTTACGGTAAACTGCCCACTTGGCAGTACATCAAGTGTATCATATGCCAAGTAC
GCCCCCTATTGACGTCAATGACGGTAAATGGCCCGCCTGGCATTATGCCCAGTACATGACCTTATGGGAC
TTTCCTACTTGGCAGTACATCTACGTATTAGTCATCGCTATTACCATGGTGATGCGGTTTTGGCAGTACA
TCAATGGGCGTGGATAGCGGTTTGACTCACGGGGATTTCCAAGTCTCCACCCCATTGACGTCAATGGGAG
TTTGTTTTGGCACCAAAATCAACGGGACTTTCCAAAATGTCGTAACAACTCCGCCCCATTGACGCAAATG
GGCGGTAGGCGTGTACGGTGGGAGGTCTATATAAGCAGAGCTGGTTTAGTGAACCGTCAGATCCGCTAGA
GATCCGCGGCCGCTAATACGACTCACTATAGGGAGAGCCGCCACCATGAAACGGACAGCCGACGGAAGCG
AGTTCGAGTCACCAAAGAAGAAGCGGAAAGTCTCTGAAGTCGAGTTTAGCCACGAGTATTGGATGAGGCA
CGCACTGACCCTGGCAAAGCGAGCATGGGATGAAAGAGAAGTCCCCGTGGGCGCCGTGCTGGTGCACAAC
AATAGAGTGATCGGAGAGGGATGGAACAGGCCAATCGGCCGCCACGACCCTACCGCACACGCAGAGATCA
TGGCACTGAGGCAGGGAGGCCTGGTCATGCAGAATTACCGCCTGATCGATGCCACCCTGTATGTGACACT
GGAGCCATGCGTGATGTGCGCAGGAGCAATGATCCACAGCAGGATCGGAAGAGTGGTGTTCGGAGCACGG
GACGCCAAGACCGGCGCAGCAGGCTCCCTGATGGATGTGCTGCACCACCCCGGCATGAACCACCGGGTGG
AGATCACAGAGGGAATCCTGGCAGACGAGTGCGCCGCCCTGCTGAGCGATTTCTTTAGAATGCGGAGACA
GGAGATCAAGGCCCAGAAGAAGGCACAGAGCTCCACCGACTCTGGAGGATCTAGCGGAGGATCCTCTGGA
AGCGAGACACCAGGCACAAGCGAGTCCGCCACACCAGAGAGCTCCGGCGGCTCCTCCGGAGGATCCTCTG
AGGTGGAGTTTTCCCACGAGTACTGGATGAGACATGCCCTGACCCTGGCCAAGAGGGCACGCGATGAGAG
GGAGGTGCCTGTGGGAGCCGTGCTGGTGCTGAACAATAGAGTGATCGGCGAGGGCTGGAACAGAGCCATC
GGCCTGCACGACCCAACAGCCCATGCCGAAATTATGGCCCTGAGACAGGGCGGCCTGGTCATGCAGAACT
ACAGACTGATTGACGCCACCCTGTACGTGACATTCGAGCCTTGCGTGATGTGCGCCGGCGCCATGATCCA
CTCTAGGATCGGCCGCGTGGTGTTTGGCGTGAGGAACGCAAAAACCGGCGCCGCAGGCTCCCTGATGGAC
GTGCTGCACTACCCCGGCATGAATCACCGCGTCGAAATTACCGAGGGAATCCTGGCAGATGAATGTGCCG
CCCTGCTGTGCTATTTCTTTCGGATGCCTAGACAGGTGTTCAATGCTCAGAAGAAGGCCCAGAGCTCCAC
CGACTCCGGAGGATCTAGCGGAGGCTCCTCTGGCTCTGAGACACCTGGCACAAGCGAGAGCGCAACACCT
GAAAGCAGCGGGGGCAGCAGCGGGGGGTCAGACAAGAAGTACAGCATCGGCCTGGCCATCGGCACCAACT
CTGTGGGCTGGGCCGTGATCACCGACGAGTACAAGGTGCCCAGCAAGAAATTCAAGGTGCTGGGCAACAC
CGACCGGCACAGCATCAAGAAGAACCTGATCGGAGCCCTGCTGTTCGACAGCGGCGAAACAGCCGAGGCC
ACCCGGCTGAAGAGAACCGCCAGAAGAAGATACACCAGACGGAAGAACCGGATCTGCTATCTGCAAGAGA
TCTTCAGCAACGAGATGGCCAAGGTGGACGACAGCTTCTTCCACAGACTGGAAGAGTCCTTCCTGGTGGA
AGAGGATAAGAAGCACGAGCGGCACCCCATCTTCGGCAACATCGTGGACGAGGTGGCCTACCACGAGAAG
TACCCCACCATCTACCACCTGAGAAAGAAACTGGTGGACAGCACCGACAAGGCCGACCTGCGGCTGATCT
ATCTGGCCCTGGCCCACATGATCAAGTTCCGGGGCCACTTCCTGATCGAGGGCGACCTGAACCCCGACAA
CAGCGACGTGGACAAGCTGTTCATCCAGCTGGTGCAGACCTACAACCAGCTGTTCGAGGAAAACCCCATC
AACGCCAGCGGCGTGGACGCCAAGGCCATCCTGTCTGCCAGACTGAGCAAGAGCAGACGGCTGGAAAATC
TGATCGCCCAGCTGCCCGGCGAGAAGAAGAATGGCCTGTTCGGAAACCTGATTGCCCTGAGCCTGGGCCT
GACCCCCAACTTCAAGAGCAACTTCGACCTGGCCGAGGATGCCAAACTGCAGCTGAGCAAGGACACCTAC
GACGACGACCTGGACAACCTGCTGGCCCAGATCGGCGACCAGTACGCCGACCTGTTTCTGGCCGCCAAGA
ACCTGTCCGACGCCATCCTGCTGAGCGACATCCTGAGAGTGAACACCGAGATCACCAAGGCCCCCCTGAG
CGCCTCTATGATCAAGAGATACGACGAGCACCACCAGGACCTGACCCTGCTGAAAGCTCTCGTGCGGCAG
CAGCTGCCTGAGAAGTACAAAGAGATTTTCTTCGACCAGAGCAAGAACGGCTACGCCGGCTACATTGACG
GCGGAGCCAGCCAGGAAGAGTTCTACAAGTTCATCAAGCCCATCCTGGAAAAGATGGACGGCACCGAGGA
ACTGCTCGTGAAGCTGAACAGAGAGGACCTGCTGCGGAAGCAGCGGACCTTCGACAACGGCAGCATCCCC
CACCAGATCCACCTGGGAGAGCTGCACGCCATTCTGCGGCGGCAGGAAGATTTTTACCCATTCCTGAAGG
ACAACCGGGAAAAGATCGAGAAGATCCTGACCTTCCGCATCCCCTACTACGTGGGCCCTCTGGCCAGGGG
AAACAGCAGATTCGCCTGGATGACCAGAAAGAGCGAGGAAACCATCACCCCCTGGAACTTCGAGGAAGTG
GTGGACAAGGGCGCTTCCGCCCAGAGCTTCATCGAGCGGATGACCAACTTCGATAAGAACCTGCCCAACG
AGAAGGTGCTGCCCAAGCACAGCCTGCTGTACGAGTACTTCACCGTGTATAACGAGCTGACCAAAGTGAA
ATACGTGACCGAGGGAATGAGAAAGCCCGCCTTCCTGAGCGGCGAGCAGAAAAAGGCCATCGTGGACCTG
CTGTTCAAGACCAACCGGAAAGTGACCGTGAAGCAGCTGAAAGAGGACTACTTCAAGAAAATCGAGTGCT
TCGACTCCGTGGAAATCTCCGGCGTGGAAGATCGGTTCAACGCCTCCCTGGGCACATACCACGATCTGCT
GAAAATTATCAAGGACAAGGACTTCCTGGACAATGAGGAAAACGAGGACATTCTGGAAGATATCGTGCTG
ACCCTGACACTGTTTGAGGACAGAGAGATGATCGAGGAACGGCTGAAAACCTATGCCCACCTGTTCGACG
ACAAAGTGATGAAGCAGCTGAAGCGGCGGAGATACACCGGCTGGGGCAGGCTGAGCCGGAAGCTGATCAA
CGGCATCCGGGACAAGCAGTCCGGCAAGACAATCCTGGATTTCCTGAAGTCCGACGGCTTCGCCAACAGA
AACTTCATGCAGCTGATCCACGACGACAGCCTGACCTTTAAAGAGGACATCCAGAAAGCCCAGGTGTCCG
GCCAGGGCGATAGCCTGCACGAGCACATTGCCAATCTGGCCGGCAGCCCCGCCATTAAGAAGGGCATCCT
GCAGACAGTGAAGGTGGTGGACGAGCTCGTGAAAGTGATGGGCCGGCACAAGCCCGAGAACATCGTGATC
GAAATGGCCAGAGAGAACCAGACCACCCAGAAGGGACAGAAGAACAGCCGCGAGAGAATGAAGCGGATCG
AAGAGGGCATCAAAGAGCTGGGCAGCCAGATCCTGAAAGAACACCCCGTGGAAAACACCCAGCTGCAGAA
CGAGAAGCTGTACCTGTACTACCTGCAGAATGGGCGGGATATGTACGTGGACCAGGAACTGGACATCAAC
CGGCTGTCCGACTACGATGTGGACCATATCGTGCCTCAGAGCTTTCTGAAGGACGACTCCATCGACAACA
AGGTGCTGACCAGAAGCGACAAGAACCGGGGCAAGAGCGACAACGTGCCCTCCGAAGAGGTCGTGAAGAA
GATGAAGAACTACTGGCGGCAGCTGCTGAACGCCAAGCTGATTACCCAGAGAAAGTTCGACAATCTGACC
AAGGCCGAGAGAGGCGGCCTGAGCGAACTGGATAAGGCCGGCTTCATCAAGAGACAGCTGGTGGAAACCC
GGCAGATCACAAAGCACGTGGCACAGATCCTGGACTCCCGGATGAACACTAAGTACGACGAGAATGACAA
GCTGATCCGGGAAGTGAAAGTGATCACCCTGAAGTCCAAGCTGGTGTCCGATTTCCGGAAGGATTTCCAG
TTTTACAAAGTGCGCGAGATCAACAACTACCACCACGCCCACGACGCCTACCTGAACGCCGTCGTGGGAA
CCGCCCTGATCAAAAAGTACCCTAAGCTGGAAAGCGAGTTCGTGTACGGCGACTACAAGGTGTACGACGT
GCGGAAGATGATCGCCAAGAGCGAGCAGGAAATCGGCAAGGCTACCGCCAAGTACTTCTTCTACAGCAAC
ATCATGAACTTTTTCAAGACCGAGATTACCCTGGCCAACGGCGAGATCCGGAAGCGGCCTCTGATCGAGA
CAAACGGCGAAACCGGGGAGATCGTGTGGGATAAGGGCCGGGATTTTGCCACCGTGCGGAAAGTGCTGAG
CATGCCCCAAGTGAATATCGTGAAAAAGACCGAGGTGCAGACAGGCGGCTTCAGCAAAGAGTCTATCCTG
CCCAAGAGGAACAGCGATAAGCTGATCGCCAGAAAGAAGGACTGGGACCCTAAGAAGTACGGCGGCTTCG
ACAGCCCCACCGTGGCCTATTCTGTGCTGGTGGTGGCCAAAGTGGAAAAGGGCAAGTCCAAGAAACTGAA
GAGTGTGAAAGAGCTGCTGGGGATCACCATCATGGAAAGAAGCAGCTTCGAGAAGAATCCCATCGACTTT
CTGGAAGCCAAGGGCTACAAAGAAGTGAAAAAGGACCTGATCATCAAGCTGCCTAAGTACTCCCTGTTCG
AGCTGGAAAACGGCCGGAAGAGAATGCTGGCCTCTGCCGGCGAACTGCAGAAGGGAAACGAACTGGCCCT
GCCCTCCAAATATGTGAACTTCCTGTACCTGGCCAGCCACTATGAGAAGCTGAAGGGCTCCCCCGAGGAT
AATGAGCAGAAACAGCTGTTTGTGGAACAGCACAAGCACTACCTGGACGAGATCATCGAGCAGATCAGCG
AGTTCTCCAAGAGAGTGATCCTGGCCGACGCTAATCTGGACAAAGTGCTGTCCGCCTACAACAAGCACCG
GGATAAGCCCATCAGAGAGCAGGCCGAGAATATCATCCACCTGTTTACCCTGACCAATCTGGGAGCCCCT
GCCGCCTTCAAGTACTTTGACACCACCATCGACCGGAAGAGGTACACCAGCACCAAAGAGGTGCTGGACG
CCACCCTGATCCACCAGAGCATCACCGGCCTGTACGAGACACGGATCGACCTGTCTCAGCTGGGAGGTGA
CGGCGGAGGAGGAACTGGAGGAGGAGGATCAGCAGAATATGTGAGAGCACTGTTTGACTTTAATGGGAAT
GACGAAGAAGACCTGCCCTTCAAGAAGGGCGACATCCTGCGGATCAGAGATAAGCCTGAGGAGCAGTGGT
GGAACGCCGAGGACTCTGAGGGCAAGAGAGGCATGATCCTGGTGCCCTACGTGGAGAAGTACAGCGGCGA
TTATAAGGACCACGATGGCGACTACAAGGACCACGACATCGACTACAAGGATGACGATGACAAGTCTGGC
ATGACAGATGCCGAGTATGTGAGAATCCACGAGAAGCTGGACATCTACACCTTCAAGAAGCAGTTTTTCA
ACAATAAGAAGAGCGTGTCCCACAGATGCTACGTGCTGTTTGAGCTGAAGAGAAGGGGCGAGCGGAGAGC
CTGTTTTTGGGGCTACGCCGTGAACAAGCCCCAGTCTGGCACAGAGCGGGGCATCCACGCCGAGATCTTC
TCCATCCGGAAGGTGGAGGAGTACCTGCGGGACAACCCAGGCCAGTTCACCATCAACTGGTACAGCTCCT
GGTCCCCATGTGCCGACTGTGCCGAGAAGATCCTGGAGTGGTACAACCAGGAGCTGCGGGGCAACGGCCA
CACCCTGAAGATCTGGGCCTGCAAGCTGTACTATGAGAAGAATGCCAGAAACCAGATCGGCCTGTGGAAC
CTGAGAGACAATGGCGTGGGCCTGAACGTGATGGTGTCTGAGCACTACCAGTGCTGTAGGAAGATCTTCA
TCCAGTCTTCCCACAACCAGCTGAATGAGAACAGATGGCTGGAGAAGACACTGAAGCGGGCCGAGAAGTG
GAGAAGCGAGCTGTCCATCATGATCCAGGTGAAGATCCTGCACACCACCAAGTCTCCAGCCGTGGGCCCA
AAGAAGAAGCGCAAGGTGGGCACCATGACCAACCTGTCTGACATCATCGAGAAGGAGACAGGCAAGCAGC
TGGTAATCCAGGAGAGCATCCTGATGCTGCCTGAGGAGGTGGAGGAGGTAATCGGCAACAAGCCTGAGAG
CGATATCCTGGTGCACACCGCCTATGATGAGAGCACAGACGAGAACGTGATGCTGCTGACCAGCGACGCC
CCTGAGTACAAACCTTGGGCACTGGTCATTCAGGATAGTAACGGGGAGAACAAAATCAAAATGCTGTGAT
AATGAGTTTAAACCCGCTGATCAGCCTCGACTGTGCCTTCTAGTTGCCAGCCATCTGTTGTTTGCCCCTC
CCCCGTGCCTTCCTTGACCCTGGAAGGTGCCACTCCCACTGTCCTTTCCTAATAAAATGAGGAAATTGCA
TCGCATTGTCTGAGTAGGTGTCATTCTATTCTGGGGGGTGGGGTGGGGCAGGACAGCAAGGGGGAGGATT
GGGAAGACAATAGCAGGCATGCTGGGGATGCGGTGGGCTCTATGGCTTCTGAGGCGGAAAGAACCAGCTG
GGGCTCGATACCGTCGACCTCTAGCTAGAGCTTGGCGTAATCATGGTCATAGCTGTTTCCTGTGTGAAAT
TGTTATCCGCTCACAATTCCACACAACATACGAGCCGGAAGCATAAAGTGTAAAGCCTAGGGTGCCTAAT
GAGTGAGCTAACTCACATTAATTGCGTTGCGCTCACTGCCCGCTTTCCAGTCGGGAAACCTGTCGTGCCA
GCTGCATTAATGAATCGGCCAACGCGCGGGGAGAGGCGGTTTGCGTATTGGGCGCTCTTCCGCTTCCTCG
CTCACTGACTCGCTGCGCTCGGTCGTTCTGCTGCGGCGAGCGGTATCAGCTCACTCAAAGGCGGTAATAC
GGTTATCCACAGAATCATGGGATAACGCAGGAAAGAACATGTGAGCAAAAGGCCAGCAAAAGGCCAGGAA
CCGTAAAAAGGCCGCGTTGCTGGCGTTTTTCCATAGGCTCCGCCCCCCTGACGAGCATCACAAAAATCGA
CGCTCAAGTCAGAGGTGGCGAAACCCGACAGGACTATAAAGATACCAGGCGTTTCCCCCTGGAAGCTCCC
TCGTGCGCTCTCCTGTTCCGACCCTGCCGCTTACCGGATACCTGTCCGCCTTTCTCCCTTCGGGAAGCGT
GGCGCTTTCTCATAGCTCACGCTGTAGGTATCTCAGTTCGGTGTAGGTCGTTCGCTCCAAGCTGGGCTGT
GTGCACGAACCCCCCGTTCAGCCCGACCGCTGCGCCTTATCCGGTAACTATCGTCTTGAGTCCAACCCGG
TAAGACACGACTTATCGCCACTGGCAGCAGCCACTGGTAACAGGATTAGCAGAGCGAGGTATGTAGGCGG
TGCTACAGAGTTCTTGAAGTGGTGGCCTAACTACGGCTACACTAGAAGAACAGTATTTGGTATCTGCGCT
CTGCTGAAGCCAGTTACCTTCTGAAAAAGAGTTGGTAGCTCTTGATCCGGCAAACAAACCACCGCTGGTA
GCGGTGGTTTTTTTGTTTGCAAGCAGCAGATTACGCGCAGAAAAAAAGGATCTCAAGAAGATCCTTTGAT
CTTTTCTACGGGGTCTGACACTCAGTGGAACGAAAACTCACGTTAAGGGATTTTGGTCATGAGATTATCA
AAAAGGATCTTCACCTAGATCCTTTTAAATTAAAAATGAAGTTTTAAATCAATCTAAAGTATATATGAGT
AAACTTGGTCTGACAGTTACCAATGCTTAATCAGTGAGGCACCTATCTCAGCGATCTGTCTATTTCGTTC
ATCCATAGTTGCCTGACTCCCCGTCGTGTAGATAACTACGATACGGGAGGGCTTACCATCTGGCCCCAGT
GCTGCAATGATACCGCGAGACCCACGCTCACCGGCTCCAGATTTATCAGCAATAAACCAGCCAGCCGGAA
GGGCCGAGCGCAGAAGTGGTCCTGCAACTTTATCCGCCTCCATCCAGTCTATTAATTGTTGCCGGGAAGC
TAGAGTAAGTAGTTCGCCAGTTAATAGTTTGCGCAACGTTGTTGCCATTGCTACAGGCATCGTGGTGTCA
CGCTCGTCGTTTGGTATGGCTTCATTCAGCTCCGGTTCCCAACGATCAAGGCGAGTTACATGATCCCCCA
TGTTGTGCAAAAAAGCGGTTAGCTCCTTCGGTCCTCCGATCGTTGTCAGAAGTAAGTTGGCCGCAGTGTT
ATCACTCATGGTTATGGCAGCACTGCATAATTCTCTTACTGTCATGCCATCCGTAAGATGCTTTTCTGTG
ACTGGTGAGTACTCAACCAAGTCATTCTGAGAATAGTGTATGCGGCGACCGAGTTGCTCTTGCCCGGCGT
CAATACGGGATAATACCGCGCCACATAGCAGAACTTTAAAAGTGCTCATCATTGGAAAACGTTCTTCGGG
GCGAAAACTCTCAAGGATCTTACCGCTGTTGAGATCCAGTTCGATGTAACCCACTCGTGCACCCAACTGA
TCTTCAGCATCTTTTACTTTCACCAGCGTTTCTGGGTGAGCAAAAACAGGAAGGCAAAATGCCGCAAAAA
AGGGAATAAGGGCGACACGGAAATGTTGAATACTCATACTCTTCCTTTTTCAATATTATTGAAGCATTTA
TCAGGGTTATTGTCTCATGAGCGGATACATATTTGAATGTATTTAGAAAAATAAACAAATAGGGGTTCCG
CGCACATTTCCCCGAAAAGTGCCACCTGACGTCGACGGATCGGGAGATCGATCTCCCGATCCCCTAGGGT
CGACTCTCAGTACAATCTGCTCTGATGCCGCATAGTTAAGCCAGTATCTGCTCCCTGCTTGTGTGTTGGA
GGTCGCTGAGTAGTGCGCGAGCAAAATTTAAGCTACAACAAGGCAAGGCTTGACCGACAATTGCATGAAG
AATCTGCTTAGGGTTAGGCGTTTTGCGCTGCTTCGCGATGTAC
